Addgene plasmid #75446: pECT1
Purpose: Plasmid that serves as the PCR template to create genomic pdt1 insertions. Plasmid contains the R6K origin of replication so needs pir gene to replicate
Depositing lab: James Collins. Depositing organization: Boston University Medical Campus. Publication: Tunable protein degradation in bacteria. Cameron DE, Collins JJ. Nat Biotechnol. 2014 Dec;32(12):1276-81. doi: 10.1038/nbt.3053. Epub 2014 Nov 17. PubMed 25402616.
Backbone
  Vector backbone: pWM91
  Modifications to backbone: removed sacB and lacZ genes and replaced with kan cassette from Datsenko et al. as well as the indicated pdt insertion
  Vector type: Bacterial Expression
Growth in bacteria
  Bacterial resistance: Kanamycin, 50 μg/mL
  Growth temperature: 37°C
  Growth strain: Pir1
  Copy number: Low Copy
Gene/Insert
  Gene/Insert name: pdt1
  Species: E. coli
  Promoter: none
  Cloning method: Gibson Cloning
  Sequencing primers: 5′ AATCAGCTGTTGCCCGTCTC
Terms and licenses: Academic/Nonprofit Terms; Industry Terms: Not Available to Industry
How to cite: pECT1 was a gift from James Collins (Addgene plasmid # 75446 ; http://n2t.net/addgene:75446 ; RRID:Addgene_75446)
