[The description below was written by a language model from this plasmid's Addgene catalogue record and pLannotate feature annotations shown in this document.]
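Description:
pECT1 is a bacterial template plasmid built on the pWM91 suicide-vector backbone, from which the sacB and lacZ genes were removed and replaced with a kanamycin cassette plus the pdt1 sequence, assembled by Gibson cloning. It replicates from the R6K γ origin, which fires only when the pi initiator protein encoded by pir is supplied in trans. The plasmid must therefore be maintained in a pir-positive E. coli strain and cannot persist in ordinary hosts. It is recorded as low copy and selected with kanamycin. The feature table also shows an intact β-lactamase gene with its promoter, although ampicillin is not listed as the selection.

The working part of the construct is a neo (nptII) kanamycin resistance gene flanked by two FRT sites, so the marker can be excised by FLP recombinase after it has been placed in a chromosome. The pdt1 insert has no promoter of its own and is not picked out as a separate feature by the automated annotation, so its exact position relative to the FRT-flanked cassette cannot be read from the table. According to the record, the plasmid serves as a PCR template: the pdt1 sequence and selectable marker are amplified and inserted into the genome to create pdt1 insertions at genes of interest, in the context of a tunable bacterial protein degradation system. Because the template cannot replicate without pir, carry-over plasmid should not yield kanamycin-resistant background colonies in the target strain. The remaining annotations are an f1 origin, a T7 promoter, a partial multiple cloning site, and fragments of lacI, lacZα, Tn5 transposase, tetracycline resistance genes, rop and bom. These appear to be backbone or cassette remnants with no stated function here.
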