Features (pLannotate 1.2.2; 16 found; start..end, strand, type, name):
      7..141     +  CDS            lacI (fragment): lac repressor; lacI; The lac repressor binds to the lac operator to inhibit transcription in E. coli. This inhibition can be relieved by adding lactose or isopropyl-β-D-thiogalactopyranoside (IPTG).
    276..309     +  protein_bind   FRT (minimal): supports FLP-mediated excision but not integration (Turan and Bode, 2011) FLP recombinase from the Saccharomyces cerevisiae 2μ plasmid
    316..645     +  CDS            tnpA (fragment): TN5P_ECOLX - Also known as tnp. Experimental evidence at protein level: Swiss-Prot protein existence level 1. Mediates transposition of transposon Tn5 by a 'cut and paste' mechanism. First, the monomeric transposase binds the 19 bp inverted DNA repeats flanking the transposon. Then, dimerization of the DNA- bound transposase creates a synaptic DNA complex. After nicking of the first DNA strand, excision of the transposon proceeds through a series of intermediates. The transposase then mediates the insertion of the transposon at a new site by strand transfer. The activity of the wild- type tran
    677..1468    +  CDS            neo: KKA2_KLEPN - Also known as kan, nptII. Experimental evidence at protein level: Swiss-Prot protein existence level 1. Resistance to kanamycin, neomycin, paromomycin, ribostamycin, butirosin and gentamicin B. From Klebsiella pneumoniae.
   1484..1531    +  protein_bind   FRT: FLP-mediated recombination occurs in the 8-bp core sequence TCTAGAAA (Turan and Bode, 2011). FLP recombinase from the Saccharomyces cerevisiae 2μ plasmid
   1552..1887    -  CDS            tetC (fragment): TETC_ECOLX - Experimental evidence at protein level: Swiss-Prot protein existence level 1. From Escherichia coli.
   1885..2072    +  CDS            TcR (fragment): tetracycline efflux protein; tet; confers resistance to tetracycline
   2071..2111    +  CDS            rop (fragment): Rop protein, which maintains plasmids at low copy number; rop
   2213..2303    +  misc_feature   bom (fragment): basis of mobility region from pBR322
   2344..3204    -  CDS            AmpR: β-lactamase; bla; confers resistance to ampicillin, carbenicillin, and related antibiotics
   3205..3309    -  promoter       AmpR promoter: bla
   3419..3807    -  rep_origin     R6K γ ori: γ replication origin from E. coli plasmid R6K; requires the R6K initiator protein pi for replication
   3897..4325    -  rep_origin     f1 ori (sequence partly withheld): f1 bacteriophage origin of replication; arrow indicates direction of (+) strand synthesis
   4330..4485    -  CDS            lacZα (fragment): LacZα fragment of β-galactosidase; lacZ fragment
   4493..4511    +  promoter       T7 promoter: promoter for bacteriophage T7 RNA polymerase
   4520..6       -  misc_feature   MCS (fragment) (across the origin): pBluescript multiple cloning site
>Addgene plasmid #75446 | pECT1 | depositor full sequence | sequence record 146474 | pECT1 sequence 4534 bps
CTCGAGAATCAGCTGTTGCCCGTCTCACTGGTGAAAAGAAAAACCACCCTGGCTCCCAATACGCAAACCG
CCTCTCCCCGCGCGTTGGCCGATTCATTAATGCAACTGGCACGACAGGTTTCCCGACTGGAAAGCGGGCA
GGCGGCGAACAAAAACGAAGAAAACACCAACGAAGTGCCGACCTTTATGCTGAACGCGGGCCAGGCGAAC
CGTCTTCAGTTGTAACCGCGGAGGAGAAAGTACCATGATTCCGGGGATCCGTCGACCTGCAGTTCGAAGT
TCCTATTCTCTAGAAAGTATAGGAACTTCAGAGCGCTTTTGAAGCTCACGCTGCCGCAAGCACTCAGGGC
GCAAGGGCTGCTAAAGGAAGCGGAACACGTAGAAAGCCAGTCCGCAGAAACGGTGCTGACCCCGGATGAA
TGTCAGCTACTGGGCTATCTGGACAAGGGAAAACGCAAGCGCAAAGAGAAAGCAGGTAGCTTGCAGTGGG
CTTACATGGCGATAGCTAGACTGGGCGGTTTTATGGACAGCAAGCGAACCGGAATTGCCAGCTGGGGCGC
CCTCTGGTAAGGTTGGGAAGCCCTGCAAAGTAAACTGGATGGCTTTCTTGCCGCCAAGGATCTGATGGCG
CAGGGGATCAAGATCTGATCAAGAGACAGGATGAGGATCGTTTCGCATGATTGAACAAGATGGATTGCAC
GCAGGTTCTCCGGCCGCTTGGGTGGAGAGGCTATTCGGCTATGACTGGGCACAACAGACAATCGGCTGCT
CTGATGCCGCCGTGTTCCGGCTGTCAGCGCAGGGGCGCCCGGTTCTTTTTGTCAAGACCGACCTGTCCGG
TGCCCTGAATGAACTGCAGGACGAGGCAGCGCGGCTATCGTGGCTGGCCACGACGGGCGTTCCTTGCGCA
GCTGTGCTCGACGTTGTCACTGAAGCGGGAAGGGACTGGCTGCTATTGGGCGAAGTGCCGGGGCAGGATC
TCCTGTCATCTCACCTTGCTCCTGCCGAGAAAGTATCCATCATGGCTGATGCAATGCGGCGGCTGCATAC
GCTTGATCCGGCTACCTGCCCATTCGACCACCAAGCGAAACATCGCATCGAGCGAGCACGTACTCGGATG
GAAGCCGGTCTTGTCGATCAGGATGATCTGGACGAAGAGCATCAGGGGCTCGCGCCAGCCGAACTGTTCG
CCAGGCTCAAGGCGCGCATGCCCGACGGCGAGGATCTCGTCGTGACCCATGGCGATGCCTGCTTGCCGAA
TATCATGGTGGAAAATGGCCGCTTTTCTGGATTCATCGACTGTGGCCGGCTGGGTGTGGCGGACCGCTAT
CAGGACATAGCGTTGGCTACCCGTGATATTGCTGAAGAGCTTGGCGGCGAATGGGCTGACCGCTTCCTCG
TGCTTTACGGTATCGCCGCTCCCGATTCGCAGCGCATCGCCTTCTATCGCCTTCTTGACGAGTTCTTCTA
ATAAGGGGATCTTGAAGTTCCTATTCCGAAGTTCCTATTCTCTAGAAAGTATAGGAACTTCGAAGCAGCT
CCAGCCTACATAAAAGCTTTAAGTTGGTTCTCTTGGATCAATTTGCTGACAATGGCGTTTACCTTACCAG
TAATGTATTCAAGGCTAATTTTTTCAAGTTCATTCCAACCAATGATAGGCATCACTTCTTGGATAGGGAT
AAGGTTTTTATTATTATCAATAATATAATCAAGATAATGTTCAAATATACTTTCTAAGGCAGACCAACCA
TTTGTTAAATCAGTTTTTGTTGTGATGTAGGCATCAATCATAATTAATTGCTGCTTATAACAGGCACTGA
GTAATTGTTTTTTATTTTTAAAGTGATGATAAAAGGCACCTTTGGTCACCAACGCTTTTCCCGAGATCCT
CTACGCCGGACGCATCGTGGCCGGCATCACCGGCGCCACAGGTGCGGTTGCTGGCGCCTATATCGCCGAC
ATCACCGATGGGGAAGATCGGGCTCGCCACTTCGGGCTCATGAGCGCTTGTTTCGGCGTGGGTATGGTGG
CAGGCCCCGTGGCCGGGGGACTGTTGGGCGCCATCTCCTTGCTGCCTCGCGCGTTTCGGTGATGACGGTG
AAAACCTCTGACACATGCAGCTCCCGGAGACGGTCACAGCTTGTCTGTAAGCGGATGCCGGGAGCAGACA
AGCCCGTCAGGGCGCGTCAGCGGGTGTTGGCGGGTGTCGGGGCGCAGCCATGACCCAGTCACGTAGCGAT
AGCGGAGTGTATACTGGCTTAACTATGCGGCATCAGAGCAGATTGTACTGAGAGTGCACCATAAATCAAT
CTAAAGTATATATGAGTAAACTTGGTCTGACAGTTACCAATGCTTAATCAGTGAGGCACCTATCTCAGCG
ATCTGTCTATTTCGTTCATCCATAGTTGCCTGACTCCCCGTCGTGTAGATAACTACGATACGGGAGGGCT
TACCATCTGGCCCCAGTGCTGCAATGATACCGCGAGACCCACGCTCACCGGCTCCAGATTTATCAGCAAT
AAACCAGCCAGCCGGAAGGGCCGAGCGCAGAAGTGGTCCTGCAACTTTATCCGCCTCCATCCAGTCTATT
AATTGTTGCCGGGAAGCTAGAGTAAGTAGTTCGCCAGTTAATAGTTTGCGCAACGTTGTTGCCATTGCTG
CAGGCATCGTGGTGTCACGCTCGTCGTTTGGTATGGCTTCATTCAGCTCCGGTTCCCAACGATCAAGGCG
AGTTACATGATCCCCCATGTTGTGCAAAAAAGCGGTTAGCTCCTTCGGTCCTCCGATCGTTGTCAGAAGT
AAGTTGGCCGCAGTGTTATCACTCATGGTTATGGCAGCACTGCATAATTCTCTTACTGTCATGCCATCCG
TAAGATGCTTTTCTGTGACTGGTGAGTACTCAACCAAGTCATTCTGAGAATAGTGTATGCGGCGACCGAG
TTGCTCTTGCCCGGCGTCAACACGGGATAATACCGCGCCACATAGCAGAACTTTAAAAGTGCTCATCATT
GGAAAACGTTCTTCGGGGCGAAAACTCTCAAGGATCTTACCGCTGTTGAGATCCAGTTCGATGTAACCCA
CTCGTGCACCCAACTGATCTTCAGCATCTTTTACTTTCACCAGCGTTTCTGGGTGAGCAAAAACAGGAAG
GCAAAATGCCGCAAAAAAGGGAATAAGGGCGACACGGAAATGTTGAATACTCATACTCTTCCTTTTTCAA
TATTATTGAAGCATTTATCAGGGTTATTGTCTCATGAGCGGATACATATTTGAATGTATTTAGAAAAATA
AACAAATAGGGGTTCCGCGCACATTTCCCCGAAAAGTGCCACCTGACGTCTAAGAAACCATTATTATCAT
GACATTAACCTATAAAAATAGGCGTATCACGAGGCCCTTTCGTCTTCAAGAATTCCCATGTCAGCCGTTA
AGTGTTCCTGTGTCACTCAAAATTGCTTTGAGAGGCTCTAAGGGCTTCTCAGTGCGTTACATCCCTGGCT
TGTTGTCCACAACCGTTAAACCTTAAAAGCTTTAAAAGCCTTATATATTCTTTTTTTTCTTATAAAACTT
AAAACCTTAGAGGCTATTTAAGTTGCTGATTTATATTAATTTTATTGTTCAAACATGAGAGCTTAGTACG
TGAAACATGAGAGCTTAGTACGTTAGCCATGAGAGCTTAGTACGTTAGCCATGAGGGTTTAGTTCGTTAA
ACATGAGAGCTTAGTACGTTAAACATGAGAGCTTAGTACGTGAAACATGAGAGCTTAGTACGTACTATCA
ACAGGTTGAACTGCTGATCTTCAGATCCTCTACGCCGGACGCATCGTGGGGATCTGGTTCCGCGCACATT
TCCCCGAAAAGTGCCACCTAAATTGTAAGCGTTAATATTTTGTTAAAATTCGCGTTAAATTTTTGTTAAA
TCAGCTCATTTTTTAACCAATAGGCCGAAATCGGCAAAATCCCTTATAAATCAAAAGAATAGACCGAGAT
AGGGT
[37 nt withheld, positions 3996-4032]
AAAGAACGTGGACTCCAACGTCAAAGG
[49 nt withheld, positions 4060-4108]
T
[91 nt withheld, positions 4110-4200]
G
[124 nt withheld, positions 4202-4325]
CCCATTCGCCATTCAGGCTGCGCAACTGTTGGGAAGGGCGATCGGTGCGGGCCTCTTCGCTATTACGCCA
GCTGGCGAAAGGGGGATGTGCTGCAAGGCGATTAAGTTGGGTAACGCCAGGGTTTTCCCAGTCACGACGT
TGTAAAACGACGGCCAGTGAGCGCGCGTAATACGACTCACTATAGGGCGAATTGGGTACCGGGCCCCCC
