>Addgene plasmid #75446 | pECT1 | addgene partial sequence | sequence record 146582 | M13pUC-Fwd 5'-CCCAGTCACGACGTTGTAAAACG-3'
GGGCGAATTGGGTACCGGGCCCCCCCTCGAGAATCAGCTGTTGCCCGTCTCACTGGTGAAAAGAAAAACC
ACCCTGGCTCCCAATACGCAAACCGCCTCTCCCCGCGCGTTGGCCGATTCATTAATGCAACTGGCACGAC
AGGTTTCCCGACTGGAAAGCGGGCAGGCGGCGAACAAAAACGAAGAAAACACCAACGAAGTGCCGACCTT
TATGCTGAACGCGGGCCAGGCGAACCGTCTTCAGTTGTAACCGCGGAGGAGAAAGTACCATGATTCCGGG
GATCCGTCGACCTGCAGTTCGAAGTTCCTATTCTCTAGAAAGTATAGGAACTTCAGAGCGCTTTTGAAGC
TCACGCTGCCGCAAGCACTCAGGGCGCAAGGGCTGCTAAAGGAAGCGGAACACGTAGAAAGCCAGTCCGC
AGAAACGGTGCTGACCCCGGATGAATGTCAGCTACTGGGCTATCTGGACAAGGGAAAACGCAAGCGCAAA
GAGAAAGCAGGTAGCTTGCAGTGGGCTTACATGGCGATAGCTAGACTGGGCGGTTTTATGGACAGCAAGC
GAACCGGAATTGCCAGCTGGGGCGCCCTCTGGTAAGGTTGGGAAGCCCTGCAAAGTAAACTGGATGGCTT
TCTTGCCGCCAAGGATCTGATGGCGCAGGGGATCAAGATCTGATCAAGAGACAGGATGAGGATCGTTT
