>Addgene plasmid #75446 | pECT1 | addgene partial sequence | sequence record 147336 | Neo-R 5'-GCCCAGTCATAGCCGAATAG-3'
ATCCATCTTGTTCAATCATGCGAAACGATCCTCATCCTGTCTCTTGATCAGATCTTGATCCCCTGCGCCA
TCAGATCCTTGGCGGCAAGAAAGCCATCCAGTTTACTTTGCAGGGCTTCCCAACCTTACCAGAGGGCGCC
CCAGCTGGCAATTCCGGTTCGCTTGCTGTCCATAAAACCGCCCAGTCTAGCTATCGCCATGTAAGCCCAC
TGCAAGCTACCTGCTTTCTCTTTGCGCTTGCGTTTTCCCTTGTCCAGATAGCCCAGTAGCTGACATTCAT
CCGGGGTCAGCACCGTTTCTGCGGACTGGCTTTCTACGTGTTCCGCTTCCTTTAGCAGCCCTTGCGCCCT
GAGTGCTTGCGGCAGCGTGAGCTTCAAAAGCGCTCTGAAGTTCCTATACTTTCTAGAGAATAGGAACTTC
GAACTGCAGGTCGACGGATCCCCGGAATCATGGTACTTTCTCCTCCGCGGTTACAACTGAAGACGGTTCG
CCTGGCCCGCGTTCAGCATAAAGGTCGGCACTTCGTTGGTGTTTTCTTCGTTTTTGTTCGCCGCCTGCCC
GCTTTCCAGTCGGGAAACCTGTCGTGCCAGTTGCATTAATGAATCGGCCAACGCGCGGGGAGAGGCGGTT
TGCGTATTGGGAGCCAGGGTGGTTTTTCTTTTCACCAGTGAGACGGGCAACAGCTGATTCTCGAGGGGGG
GCCCGGTACCCAATTCGCCCTATAGTGAGTCGTATTACGCGCGCTCACTGGCCGTCGTTTT
